>Addgene plasmid #229359 | pXTK122 [Misc_Expanding-Modulator-A_PartType8-11] | addgene full sequence | sequence record 464842 | Addgene NGS Result
TTGAGATCCTTTTTTTCTGCGCGTAATCTGCTGCTTGCAAACAAAAAAACCACCGCTACCAGCGGTGGTT
TGTTTGCCGGATCAAGAGCTACCAACTCTTTTTCCGAAGGTAACTGGCTTCAGCAGAGCGCAGATACCAA
ATACTGTTCTTCTAGTGTAGCCGTAGTTAGGCCACCACTTCAAGAACTCTGTAGCACCGCCTACATACCT
CGCTCTGCTAATCCTGTTACCAGTGGCTGCTGCCAGTGGCGATAAGTCGTGTCTTACCGGGTTGGACTCA
AGACGATAGTTACCGGATAAGGCGCAGCGGTCGGGCTGAACGGGGGGTTCGTGCACACAGCCCAGCTTGG
AGCGAACGACCTACACCGAACTGAGATACCTACAGCGTGAGCTATGAGAAAGCGCCACGCTTCCCGAAGG
GAGAAAGGCGGACAGGTATCCGGTAAGCGGCAGGGTCGGAACAGGAGAGCGCACGAGGGAGCTTCCAGGG
GGAAACGCCTGGTATCTTTATAGTCCTGTCGGGTTTCGCCACCTCTGACTTGAGCGTCGATTTTTGTGAT
GCTCGTCAGGGGGGCGGAGCCTATGGAAAAACGCCAGCAACGCGAGTCGGTCTCTGCTGAACGGTACGCA
GGTGGAAAGTGAAACGTGATTTCATGCGTCATTTTGAACATTTTGTAAATCTTATTTAATAATGTGTGCG
GCAATTCACATTTAATTTATGAATGTTTTCTTAACATCGCGGCAACTCAAGAAACGGCAGGTTCGGATCT
TAGCTACTAGAGAAAGAGGAGAAATACTAGATGGCGAGTAGCGAAGACGTTATCAAAGAGTTCATGCGTT
TCAAAGTTCGTATGGAAGGTTCCGTTAACGGTCACGAGTTCGAAATCGAAGGTGAAGGTGAAGGTCGTCC
GTACGAAGGTACCCAGACCGCTAAACTGAAAGTTACCAAAGGTGGTCCGCTGCCGTTCGCTTGGGACATC
CTGTCCCCGCAGTTCCAGTACGGTTCCAAAGCTTACGTTAAACACCCGGCTGACATCCCGGACTACCTGA
AACTGTCCTTCCCGGAAGGTTTCAAATGGGAACGTGTTATGAACTTCGAAGACGGTGGTGTTGTTACCGT
TACCCAGGACTCCTCCCTGCAAGACGGTGAGTTCATCTACAAAGTTAAACTGCGTGGTACCAACTTCCCG
TCCGACGGTCCGGTTATGCAGAAAAAAACCATGGGTTGGGAAGCTTCCACCGAACGTATGTACCCGGAAG
ACGGTGCTCTGAAAGGTGAAATCAAAATGCGTCTGAAACTGAAAGACGGTGGTCACTACGACGCTGAAGT
TAAAACCACCTACATGGCTAAAAAACCGGTTCAGCTGCCGGGTGCTTACAAAACCGACATCAAACTGGAC
ATCACCTCCCACAACGAAGACTACACCATCGTTGAACAGTACGAACGTGCTGAAGGTCGTCACTCCACCG
GTGCTTAACCAGGCATCAAATAAAACGAAAGGCTCAGTCGAAAGACTGGGCCTTTCGTTTTATCTGTTGT
TTGTCGGTGAACGCTCTCTACTAGAGTCACACTGGCTCACCTTCGGGTGGGCCTTTCTGCGTTTATACAC
CTGCGTACGAGTTGAGACCAGAGTAGCCCGCCTAATGAGCGGGCTTTTTTTTAATTCCCCTATTTGTTTA
TTTTTCTAAATACATTCAAATATGTATCCGCTCATGAGACAATAACCCTGATAAATGCTTCAATAATATT
GAAAAAGGAAGAGTATGAGCATTCAGCATTTTCGTGTGGCGCTGATTCCGTTTTTTGCGGCGTTTTGCCT
GCCGGTGTTTGCGCATCCGGAAACCCTGGTGAAAGTGAAAGATGCGGAAGATCAACTGGGTGCGCGCGTG
GGCTATATTGAACTGGATCTGAACAGCGGCAAAATTCTGGAATCTTTTCGTCCGGAAGAACGTTTTCCGA
TGATGAGCACCTTTAAAGTGCTGCTGTGCGGTGCGGTTCTGAGCCGTGTGGATGCGGGCCAGGAACAACT
GGGCCGTCGTATTCATTATAGCCAGAACGATCTGGTGGAATATAGCCCGGTGACCGAAAAACATCTGACC
GATGGCATGACCGTGCGTGAACTGTGCAGCGCGGCGATTACCATGAGCGATAACACCGCGGCGAACCTGC
TGCTGACGACCATTGGCGGTCCGAAAGAACTGACCGCGTTTCTGCATAACATGGGCGATCATGTGACCCG
TCTGGATCGTTGGGAACCGGAACTGAACGAAGCGATTCCGAACGATGAACGTGATACCACCATGCCGGCA
GCAATGGCGACCACCCTGCGTAAACTGCTGACGGGTGAGCTGCTGACCCTGGCAAGCCGCCAGCAACTGA
TTGATTGGATGGAAGCGGATAAAGTGGCGGGTCCGCTGCTGCGTAGCGCGCTGCCGGCTGGCTGGTTTAT
TGCGGATAAAAGCGGTGCGGGCGAACGTGGCAGCCGTGGCATTATTGCGGCGCTGGGCCCGGATGGTAAA
CCGAGCCGTATTGTGGTGATTTATACCACCGGCAGCCAGGCGACGATGGATGAACGTAACCGTCAGATTG
CGGAAATTGGCGCGAGCCTGATTAAACATTGGTAAACCGATACAATTAAAGGCTCCTTTTGGAGCCTTTT
TTTTTGGACGACCCTTGTCAGATCAAAGGATCTTC
Features (pLannotate 1.2.2; 7 found; start..end, strand, type, name):
      1..589     +  rep_origin     ori: high-copy-number ColE1/pMB1/pBR322/pUC origin of replication
    801..1478    +  CDS            mRFP1: monomeric derivative of DsRed (Campbell et al., 2002)
   1487..1558    +  terminator     rrnB T1 terminator: transcription terminator T1 from the E. coli rrnB gene
   1574..1601    +  terminator     T7Te terminator: phage T7 early transcription terminator
   1673..1764    +  promoter       AmpR promoter: bla
   1765..2622    +  CDS            bla: BLAT_ECOLX - Experimental evidence at protein level: Swiss-Prot protein existence level 1. TEM-type are the most prevalent beta-lactamases in enterobacteria; they hydrolyze the beta-lactam bond in susceptible beta-lactam antibiotics, thus conferring resistance to penicillins and cephalosporins. TEM-3 and TEM-4 are capable of hydrolyzing cefotaxime and ceftazidime. TEM-5 is capable of hydrolyzing ceftazidime. TEM-6 is capable of hydrolyzing ceftazidime and aztreonam. TEM-8/CAZ-2, TEM- 16/CAZ-7 and TEM-24/CAZ-6 are markedly active against ceftazidime. IRT- 4 shows resistance to beta-lactamase in
   2629..2668    +  terminator     fd terminator: central terminator from bacteriophage fd (Otsuka and Kunisawa, 1982)
