[The description below was written by a language model from this plasmid's Addgene catalogue record and pLannotate feature annotations shown in this document.]
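Description:
pXTK122 is a small (about 2.7 kb) Golden Gate part plasmid from the XanthoMoClo modular cloning toolkit, which was developed for genetic engineering of the genera Xanthobacter and Roseixanthobacter. It is built on the pXTK backbone, is catalogued as a bacterial expression vector, and is propagated in E. coli under ampicillin selection. The feature table shows a ColE1/pMB1/pUC-type origin of replication and a TEM-type beta-lactamase gene (bla) driven by its native AmpR promoter and followed by the bacteriophage fd terminator. The catalogue lists the plasmid as low copy, whereas the annotation software labels the origin as a high-copy type; the record does not resolve this discrepancy.

The payload is a synthetic part named "Expanding Modulator A (mRFP)", assigned to part types 8 through 11 in the toolkit's assembly scheme. It contains the coding sequence for mRFP1, a monomeric red fluorescent derivative of DsRed, followed by two transcription terminators in tandem, rrnB T1 and T7Te. No promoter for mRFP1 was annotated, although roughly 200 nt of unannotated sequence lies upstream of the reading frame and could carry regulatory elements and assembly sites. The Type IIS restriction sites and overhangs that define the part are likewise not listed. In modular cloning systems, an mRFP cassette of this kind commonly serves as a visual dropout or placeholder marker, letting colonies that retain it be told apart by colour from those in which it has been replaced. The "expanding" name suggests a role in extending assemblies to further parts or levels, but the record does not state the exact function beyond its use as a cloning part.
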