Addgene plasmid #229359: pXTK122 [Misc_Expanding-Modulator-A_PartType8-11]
Purpose: XanthoMoClo Golden Gate Part Plasmid for cloning, contains Misc_Expanding-Modulator-A_PartType8-11
Depositing lab: Michael Springer. Depositing organization: Harvard Medical School. Publication: XanthoMoClo horizontal line A Robust Modular Cloning Genetic Toolkit for the Genera Xanthobacter and Roseixanthobacter. Soltysiak MPM, Ory ALH, Lee AD, Christophersen CE, Jalihal AP, Springer M. ACS Synth Biol. 2025 Apr 18;14(4):1173-1190. doi: 10.1021/acssynbio.4c00806. Epub 2025 Mar 13. PubMed 40080684.
Backbone
  Vector backbone: pXTK
  Vector type: Bacterial Expression
Growth in bacteria
  Bacterial resistance: Ampicillin, 100 μg/mL
  Growth temperature: 37°C
  Growth strain: DH5alpha
  Copy number: Low Copy
Gene/Insert
  Gene/Insert name: Expanding Modulator A (mRFP) (alt name: Misc_Expanding-Modulator-A_PartType8-11)
  Species: Synthetic
  Cloning method: Restriction Enzyme; 5′ cloning site unknown (unknown if destroyed)
Terms and licenses: Academic/Nonprofit Terms; Industry Terms: Not Available to Industry
How to cite: pXTK122 [Misc_Expanding-Modulator-A_PartType8-11] was a gift from Michael Springer (Addgene plasmid # 229359 ; http://n2t.net/addgene:229359 ; RRID:Addgene_229359)
